Addgene plasmid #46442: pGEX Grb2 SH2-SH3
Depositing lab: Bruce Mayer. Depositing organization: University of Connecticut Health Center. Publication: High-throughput phosphotyrosine profiling using SH2 domains. Machida K, Thompson CM, Dierck K, Jablonowski K, Karkkainen S, Liu B, Zhang H, Nash PD, Newman DK, Nollau P, Pawson T, Renkema GH, Saksela K, Schiller MR, Shin DG, Mayer BJ. Mol Cell. 2007 Jun 22;26(6):899-915. 10.1016/j.molcel.2007.05.031 PubMed 17588523.
Backbone
  Vector backbone: pGEX2T
  Backbone manufacturer: GE Healthcare Biosciences
  Backbone size w/o insert (bp): 4900
  Vector type: Bacterial Expression
Growth in bacteria
  Bacterial resistance: Ampicillin, 100 μg/mL
  Growth temperature: 37°C
  Growth strain: DH5alpha
  Copy number: Low Copy
Gene/Insert
  Gene/Insert name: Grb2 (alt names: GRB2; ASH; Grb3-3; MST084; MSTP084; EGFRBP-GRB2; GRB2)
  Species: H. sapiens (human)
  Insert size (bp): 677
  Mutation: contains amino acids 1-217
  Entrez Gene: GRB2 (a.k.a. ASH, EGFRBP-GRB2, Grb3-3, MST084, MSTP084, NCKAP2)
  Promoter: Tac
  Tag / fusion protein: GST (N terminal on backbone); Thrombin site (N terminal on backbone)
  Cloning method: Restriction Enzyme; 5′ cloning site BamHI (not destroyed); 3′ cloning site EcoRI (not destroyed)
  Sequencing primers: 5′ pGEX-5; 3′ pGEX-3
Terms and licenses: Academic/Nonprofit Terms; Industry Terms: Not Available to Industry
Depositor comments: The molecular weight of the GST fusion protein is approximately 48.6 kDa
How to cite: pGEX Grb2 SH2-SH3 was a gift from Bruce Mayer (Addgene plasmid # 46442 ; http://n2t.net/addgene:46442 ; RRID:Addgene_46442)
