[The description below was written by a language model from this plasmid's Addgene catalogue record and pLannotate feature annotations shown in this document.]
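Description:
pGEX Grb2 SH2-SH3 is a bacterial expression plasmid built on the pGEX2T backbone for producing a glutathione S-transferase fusion of the human adaptor protein GRB2 in E. coli. It is maintained through a ColE1/pMB1-type origin of replication and selected with ampicillin via the β-lactamase (AmpR) gene. The catalogue lists it as low copy, although only a short fragment of rop and partial bom sequences are annotated. The full depositor sequence is about 5.6 kb, consistent with a roughly 4.9 kb backbone carrying a 677 bp insert.

Expression is driven by the tac promoter, a strong trp/lac hybrid, followed by a lac operator. The plasmid also carries lacI under the lacIq promoter, so the repressor is supplied in cis and transcription stays low until it is relieved with IPTG. The open reading frame starts with Schistosoma japonicum GST, followed by a backbone-encoded thrombin cleavage site. The GRB2 coding region was cloned in frame between BamHI and EcoRI sites, both of which remain intact.

The name suggests an SH2-SH3 fragment, but the record states that the insert spans amino acids 1-217. The annotated GRB2 feature of about 650 bp agrees with this, which corresponds to essentially the full-length protein rather than a truncated domain pair. The depositor gives a fusion protein mass of approximately 48.6 kDa.

The GST tag allows purification on glutathione resin, and thrombin can release the GRB2 moiety. According to the associated publication, the construct belongs to a set of SH2 domain probes used for high-throughput profiling of phosphotyrosine-containing proteins. It would also suit pull-down and binding assays.
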