Features (pLannotate 1.2.2; 17 found; start..end, strand, type, name):
      6..107     -  CDS            yciV (fragment): RNAAM_ECOLI - Also known as trpH From Escherichia coli (strain K12).
    183..211     +  promoter       tac promoter: strong E. coli promoter; hybrid between the trp and lac UV5 promoters
    219..235     +  protein_bind   lac operator: The lac repressor binds to the lac operator to inhibit transcription in E. coli. This inhibition can be relieved by adding lactose or isopropyl-β-D-thiogalactopyranoside (IPTG). lac repressor encoded by lacI
    258..911     +  CDS            GST26_SCHJA: Experimental evidence at protein level: Swiss-Prot protein existence level 1. GST isoenzymes appear to play a central role in the parasite detoxification system. Other functions are also suspected including a role in increasing the solubility of haematin in the parasite gut. From Schistosoma japonicum (Blood fluke).
    939..1589    +  CDS            GRB2 (sequence withheld): GRB2_HUMAN - Also known as ASH. Experimental evidence at protein level: Swiss-Prot protein existence level 1. [Isoform 2]: Does not bind to phosphorylated epidermal growth factor receptor (EGFR) but inhibits EGF-induced transactivation of a RAS-responsive element. Acts as a dominant negative protein over GRB2 and by suppressing proliferative signals, may trigger active programmed cell death. From Homo sapiens (Human).
   1626..1665    +  CDS            rop (fragment): Rop protein, which maintains plasmids at low copy number; rop
   1767..1807    +  misc_feature   bom (fragment): basis of mobility region from pBR322
   1912..2016    +  promoter       AmpR promoter: bla
   2017..2877    +  CDS            AmpR: β-lactamase; bla; confers resistance to ampicillin, carbenicillin, and related antibiotics
   3048..3636    +  rep_origin     ori: high-copy-number ColE1/pMB1/pBR322/pUC origin of replication
   3822..3873    -  misc_feature   bom (fragment): basis of mobility region from pBR322
   3880..3957    +  promoter       lacIq promoter: lacI (mutant); In the lacIq allele, a single base change in the promoter boosts expression of the lacI gene about 10-fold.
   3958..5040    +  CDS            lacI: lac repressor; lacI; The lac repressor binds to the lac operator to inhibit transcription in E. coli. This inhibition can be relieved by adding lactose or isopropyl-β-D-thiogalactopyranoside (IPTG).
   5053..5074    +  protein_bind   CAP binding site: CAP binding activates transcription in the presence of cAMP. E. coli catabolite activator protein
   5089..5119    +  promoter       lac promoter: promoter for the E. coli lac operon
   5127..5143    +  protein_bind   lac operator: The lac repressor binds to the lac operator to inhibit transcription in E. coli. This inhibition can be relieved by adding lactose or isopropyl-β-D-thiogalactopyranoside (IPTG). lac repressor encoded by lacI
   5163..5336    +  CDS            lacZα: LacZα fragment of β-galactosidase; lacZ fragment
>Addgene plasmid #46442 | pGEX Grb2 SH2-SH3 | depositor full sequence | sequence record 65605 | Full Sequence
ACGTTATCGACTGCACGGTGCACCAATGCTTCTGGCGTCAGGCAGCCATCGGAAGCTGTGGTATGGCTGT
GCAGGTCGTAAATCACTGCATAATTCGTGTCGCTCAAGGCGCACTCCCGTTCTGGATAATGTTTTTTGCG
CCGACATCATAACGGTTCTGGCAAATATTCTGAAATGAGCTGTTGACAATTAATCATCGGCTCGTATAAT
GTGTGGAATTGTGAGCGGATAACAATTTCACACAGGAAACAGTATTCATGTCCCCTATACTAGGTTATTG
GAAAATTAAGGGCCTTGTGCAACCCACTCGACTTCTTTTGGAATATCTTGAAGAAAAATATGAAGAGCAT
TTGTATGAGCGCGATGAAGGTGATAAATGGCGAAACAAAAAGTTTGAATTGGGTTTGGAGTTTCCCAATC
TTCCTTATTATATTGATGGTGATGTTAAATTAACACAGTCTATGGCCATCATACGTTATATAGCTGACAA
GCACAACATGTTGGGTGGTTGTCCAAAAGAGCGTGCAGAGATTTCAATGCTTGAAGGAGCGGTTTTGGAT
ATTAGATACGGTGTTTCGAGAATTGCATATAGTAAAGACTTTGAAACTCTCAAAGTTGATTTTCTTAGCA
AGCTACCTGAAATGCTGAAAATGTTCGAAGATCGTTTATGTCATAAAACATATTTAAATGGTGATCATGT
AACCCATCCTGACTTCATGTTGTATGACGCTCTTGATGTTGTTTTATACATGGACCCAATGTGCCTGGAT
GCGTTCCCAAAATTAGTTTGTTTTAAAAAACGTATTGAAGCTATCCCACAAATTGATAAGTACTTGAAAT
CCAGCAAGTATATAGCATGGCCTTTGCAGGGCTGGCAAGCCACGTTTGGTGGTGGCGACCATCCTCCAAA
ATCGGATCTGGTTCCGCGTGGATCCACC
[651 nt withheld, positions 939-1589]
TAAGCGGCCGCGAATTCATCGTGACTGACTGACGATCTGCCTCGCGCGTTTCGGTGATGACGGTGAAAAC
CTCTGACACATGCAGCTCCCGGAGACGGTCACAGCTTGTCTGTAAGCGGATGCCGGGAGCAGACAAGCCC
GTCAGGGCGCGTCAGCGGGTGTTGGCGGGTGTCGGGGCGCAGCCATGACCCAGTCACGTAGCGATAGCGG
AGTGTATAATTCTTGAAGACGAAAGGGCCTCGTGATACGCCTATTTTTATAGGTTAATGTCATGATAATA
ATGGTTTCTTAGACGTCAGGTGGCACTTTTCGGGGAAATGTGCGCGGAACCCCTATTTGTTTATTTTTCT
AAATACATTCAAATATGTATCCGCTCATGAGACAATAACCCTGATAAATGCTTCAATAATATTGAAAAAG
GAAGAGTATGAGTATTCAACATTTCCGTGTCGCCCTTATTCCCTTTTTTGCGGCATTTTGCCTTCCTGTT
TTTGCTCACCCAGAAACGCTGGTGAAAGTAAAAGATGCTGAAGATCAGTTGGGTGCACGAGTGGGTTACA
TCGAACTGGATCTCAACAGCGGTAAGATCCTTGAGAGTTTTCGCCCCGAAGAACGTTTTCCAATGATGAG
CACTTTTAAAGTTCTGCTATGTGGCGCGGTATTATCCCGTGTTGACGCCGGGCAAGAGCAACTCGGTCGC
CGCATACACTATTCTCAGAATGACTTGGTTGAGTACTCACCAGTCACAGAAAAGCATCTTACGGATGGCA
TGACAGTAAGAGAATTATGCAGTGCTGCCATAACCATGAGTGATAACACTGCGGCCAACTTACTTCTGAC
AACGATCGGAGGACCGAAGGAGCTAACCGCTTTTTTGCACAACATGGGGGATCATGTAACTCGCCTTGAT
CGTTGGGAACCGGAGCTGAATGAAGCCATACCAAACGACGAGCGTGACACCACGATGCCTGCAGCAATGG
CAACAACGTTGCGCAAACTATTAACTGGCGAACTACTTACTCTAGCTTCCCGGCAACAATTAATAGACTG
GATGGAGGCGGATAAAGTTGCAGGACCACTTCTGCGCTCGGCCCTTCCGGCTGGCTGGTTTATTGCTGAT
AAATCTGGAGCCGGTGAGCGTGGGTCTCGCGGTATCATTGCAGCACTGGGGCCAGATGGTAAGCCCTCCC
GTATCGTAGTTATCTACACGACGGGGAGTCAGGCAACTATGGATGAACGAAATAGACAGATCGCTGAGAT
AGGTGCCTCACTGATTAAGCATTGGTAACTGTCAGACCAAGTTTACTCATATATACTTTAGATTGATTTA
AAACTTCATTTTTAATTTAAAAGGATCTAGGTGAAGATCCTTTTTGATAATCTCATGACCAAAATCCCTT
AACGTGAGTTTTCGTTCCACTGAGCGTCAGACCCCGTAGAAAAGATCAAAGGATCTTCTTGAGATCCTTT
TTTTCTGCGCGTAATCTGCTGCTTGCAAACAAAAAAACCACCGCTACCAGCGGTGGTTTGTTTGCCGGAT
CAAGAGCTACCAACTCTTTTTCCGAAGGTAACTGGCTTCAGCAGAGCGCAGATACCAAATACTGTCCTTC
TAGTGTAGCCGTAGTTAGGCCACCACTTCAAGAACTCTGTAGCACCGCCTACATACCTCGCTCTGCTAAT
CCTGTTACCAGTGGCTGCTGCCAGTGGCGATAAGTCGTGTCTTACCGGGTTGGACTCAAGACGATAGTTA
CCGGATAAGGCGCAGCGGTCGGGCTGAACGGGGGGTTCGTGCACACAGCCCAGCTTGGAGCGAACGACCT
ACACCGAACTGAGATACCTACAGCGTGAGCTATGAGAAAGCGCCACGCTTCCCGAAGGGAGAAAGGCGGA
CAGGTATCCGGTAAGCGGCAGGGTCGGAACAGGAGAGCGCACGAGGGAGCTTCCAGGGGGAAACGCCTGG
TATCTTTATAGTCCTGTCGGGTTTCGCCACCTCTGACTTGAGCGTCGATTTTTGTGATGCTCGTCAGGGG
GGCGGAGCCTATGGAAAAACGCCAGCAACGCGGCCTTTTTACGGTTCCTGGCCTTTTGCTGGCCTTTTGC
TCACATGTTCTTTCCTGCGTTATCCCCTGATTCTGTGGATAACCGTATTACCGCCTTTGAGTGAGCTGAT
ACCGCTCGCCGCAGCCGAACGACCGAGCGCAGCGAGTCAGTGAGCGAGGAAGCGGAAGAGCGCCTGATGC
GGTATTTTCTCCTTACGCATCTGTGCGGTATTTCACACCGCATAAATTCCGACACCATCGAATGGTGCAA
AACCTTTCGCGGTATGGCATGATAGCGCCCGGAAGAGAGTCAATTCAGGGTGGTGAATGTGAAACCAGTA
ACGTTATACGATGTCGCAGAGTATGCCGGTGTCTCTTATCAGACCGTTTCCCGCGTGGTGAACCAGGCCA
GCCACGTTTCTGCGAAAACGCGGGAAAAAGTGGAAGCGGCGATGGCGGAGCTGAATTACATTCCCAACCG
CGTGGCACAACAACTGGCGGGCAAACAGTCGTTGCTGATTGGCGTTGCCACCTCCAGTCTGGCCCTGCAC
GCGCCGTCGCAAATTGTCGCGGCGATTAAATCTCGCGCCGATCAACTGGGTGCCAGCGTGGTGGTGTCGA
TGGTAGAACGAAGCGGCGTCGAAGCCTGTAAAGCGGCGGTGCACAATCTTCTCGCGCAACGCGTCAGTGG
GCTGATCATTAACTATCCGCTGGATGACCAGGATGCCATTGCTGTGGAAGCTGCCTGCACTAATGTTCCG
GCGTTATTTCTTGATGTCTCTGACCAGACACCCATCAACAGTATTATTTTCTCCCATGAAGACGGTACGC
GACTGGGCGTGGAGCATCTGGTCGCATTGGGTCACCAGCAAATCGCGCTGTTAGCGGGCCCATTAAGTTC
TGTCTCGGCGCGTCTGCGTCTGGCTGGCTGGCATAAATATCTCACTCGCAATCAAATTCAGCCGATAGCG
GAACGGGAAGGCGACTGGAGTGCCATGTCCGGTTTTCAACAAACCATGCAAATGCTGAATGAGGGCATCG
TTCCCACTGCGATGCTGGTTGCCAACGATCAGATGGCGCTGGGCGCAATGCGCGCCATTACCGAGTCCGG
GCTGCGCGTTGGTGCGGATATCTCGGTAGTGGGATACGACGATACCGAAGACAGCTCATGTTATATCCCG
CCGTTAACCACCATCAAACAGGATTTTCGCCTGCTGGGGCAAACCAGCGTGGACCGCTTGCTGCAACTCT
CTCAGGGCCAGGCGGTGAAGGGCAATCAGCTGTTGCCCGTCTCACTGGTGAAAAGAAAAACCACCCTGGC
GCCCAATACGCAAACCGCCTCTCCCCGCGCGTTGGCCGATTCATTAATGCAGCTGGCACGACAGGTTTCC
CGACTGGAAAGCGGGCAGTGAGCGCAACGCAATTAATGTGAGTTAGCTCACTCATTAGGCACCCCAGGCT
TTACACTTTATGCTTCCGGCTCGTATGTTGTGTGGAATTGTGAGCGGATAACAATTTCACACAGGAAACA
GCTATGACCATGATTACGGATTCACTGGCCGTCGTTTTACAACGTCGTGACTGGGAAAACCCTGGCGTTA
CCCAACTTAATCGCCTTGCAGCACATCCCCCTTTCGCCAGCTGGCGTAATAGCGAAGAGGCCCGCACCGA
TCGCCCTTCCCAACAGTTGCGCAGCCTGAATGGCGAATGGCGCTTTGCCTGGTTTCCGGCACCAGAAGCG
GTGCCGGAAAGCTGGCTGGAGTGCGATCTTCCTGAGGCCGATACTGTCGTCGTCCCCTCAAACTGGCAGA
TGCACGGTTACGATGCGCCCATCTACACCAACGTAACCTATCCCATTACGGTCAATCCGCCGTTTGTTCC
CACGGAGAATCCGACGGGTTGTTACTCGCTCACATTTAATGTTGATGAAAGCTGGCTACAGGAAGGCCAG
ACGCGAATTATTTTTGATGGCGTTGGAATT
