>Addgene plasmid #46442 | pGEX Grb2 SH2-SH3 | depositor partial sequence | sequence record 65606 | Insert sequence
GGATCCACC
[651 nt withheld, positions 10-660]
TAAGCGGCCGCGAATTC
