>Addgene plasmid #46442 | pGEX Grb2 SH2-SH3 | addgene partial sequence | sequence record 66771 | pGEX5
GGATCTGGTTCCGCGTGGATCCACC
[651 nt withheld, positions 26-676]
TAAGCGGCCGCGAATTCATCGTGACTGACTGACGATCTGCCTCGCGCGTTTCGGTGATGACGGTGAAAAC
CTCTGACACATGCAGCTCCCGGAGACGGTCACAGCTTGTCTGTAAGCGGATGCCGGGAGCAGACAAGCCC
GTCAGGGCGCGTCAGCGGTGTGG
